Addgene plasmid #195551: pAAV-Bcl2
Purpose: Expresses Bcl2 in mammalian cells
Depositing lab: Kevin Park. Depositing organization: University of Miami. Publication: Thrombospondin-1 Mediates Axon Regeneration in Retinal Ganglion Cells. Bray ER, Yungher BJ, Levay K, Ribeiro M, Dvoryanchikov G, Ayupe AC, Thakor K, Marks V, Randolph M, Danzi MC, Schmidt TM, Chaudhari N, Lemmon VP, Hattar S, Park KK. Neuron. 2019 Aug 21;103(4):642-657.e7. doi: 10.1016/j.neuron.2019.05.044. Epub 2019 Jun 26. PubMed 31255486.
Backbone
  Vector backbone: Modified pAAV-MCS
  Backbone size w/o insert (bp): 4626
  Total vector size (bp): 5371
  Modifications to backbone: insertion of HA-tag
  Vector type: Mammalian Expression, AAV
Growth in bacteria
  Bacterial resistance: Ampicillin, 100 μg/mL
  Growth temperature: 37°C
  Growth strain: NEB Stable
  Copy number: High Copy
Gene/Insert
  Gene/Insert name: Bcl2
  Species: M. musculus (mouse)
  Insert size (bp): 711
  GenBank ID: NM_009741 12043
  Entrez Gene: Bcl2 (a.k.a. Bcl-2, C430015F12Rik, D630044D05Rik, D830018M01Rik)
  Promoter: CMV enhancer and promoter
  Tag / fusion protein: HA-tag (C terminal on insert)
  Cloning method: Restriction Enzyme; 5′ cloning site HindIII (destroyed during cloning); 3′ cloning site HindIII (destroyed during cloning)
  Sequencing primers: 5′ ATCTTCCTCCCACAGCTCCT
Terms and licenses: Academic/Nonprofit Terms; Industry Terms: Not Available to Industry
How to cite: pAAV-Bcl2 was a gift from Kevin Park (Addgene plasmid # 195551 ; http://n2t.net/addgene:195551 ; RRID:Addgene_195551)
