[The description below was written by a language model from this plasmid's Addgene catalogue record and pLannotate feature annotations shown in this document.]
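Description:
pAAV-Bcl2 is an adeno-associated virus transfer plasmid built on a modified pAAV-MCS backbone, designed to express mouse Bcl2 in mammalian cells either by direct transfection or after packaging into recombinant AAV. The plasmid is about 5.4 kb and is propagated in E. coli through a high-copy ColE1/pUC-type origin with ampicillin selection from the β-lactamase gene. An f1 phage origin is also present, and the short bom and rop matches in the feature table are backbone remnants. The record lists a recombination-deficient stable strain for growth, which is common for plasmids carrying repeat-rich ITRs.

The expression cassette sits between two AAV2 inverted terminal repeats, the cis elements needed for replication and encapsidation of the vector genome when Rep, Cap and helper functions are supplied in trans. Within the ITRs, the human CMV immediate early enhancer and promoter drive transcription through a truncated human β-globin intron, which generally improves mRNA processing and expression. The small adjoining β-globin coding match is most likely flanking exon sequence. Downstream lies the mouse Bcl2 coding sequence of roughly 710 bp, inserted at a HindIII site that was destroyed during cloning. It is fused at its C terminus to an HA epitope; the annotation detects this as a fragment of a 3xHA element, consistent with a single tag for antibody detection. A human growth hormone polyadenylation signal ends the transcript.

Bcl2 is an anti-apoptotic protein that regulates mitochondrial membrane permeability and suppresses caspase activation. The associated publication concerns axon regeneration in retinal ganglion cells, suggesting use for AAV-mediated Bcl2 overexpression in neurons, although the record does not state a specific serotype or delivery route.
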