Features (pLannotate 1.2.2; 18 found; start..end, strand, type, name):
      1..141     -  repeat_region  AAV2 ITR: inverted terminal repeat of adeno-associated virus serotype 2 inverted
    217..520     +  enhancer       CMV enhancer: human cytomegalovirus immediate early enhancer
    521..724     +  promoter       CMV promoter: human cytomegalovirus (CMV) immediate early promoter
    873..900     +  intron         CMV intron (fragment): modified intron A from human cytomegalovirus (CMV)
    905..1251    +  intron         β-globin intron (fragment): internally truncated intron from human β-globin
   1255..1302    +  CDS            HBB (fragment): HBB_COLGU - Experimental evidence at transcript level: Swiss-Prot protein existence level 2. Involved in oxygen transport from the lung to the various peripheral tissues. From Colobus guereza (Mantled guereza) (Eastern black-and-white colobus monkey).
   1329..1357    +  misc_feature   MCS (fragment): pUC18/19 multiple cloning site
   1364..2071    +  CDS            Bcl2: BCL2_MOUSE - Also known as Bcl-2. Experimental evidence at protein level: Swiss-Prot protein existence level 1. Suppresses apoptosis in a variety of cell systems including factor-dependent lymphohematopoietic and neural cells. Regulates cell death by controlling the mitochondrial membrane permeability. Appears to function in a feedback loop system with caspases. Inhibits caspase activity either by preventing the release of cytochrome c from the mitochondria and/or by binding to the apoptosis-activating factor (APAF-1). May attenuate inflammation by impairing NLRP1-inflammasome activation, henc
   2078..2106    +  CDS            3xHA (fragment): three tandem HA epitope tags
   2115..2591    +  polyA_signal   hGH poly(A) signal: human growth hormone polyadenylation signal
   2631..2771    +  repeat_region  AAV2 ITR: inverted terminal repeat of adeno-associated virus serotype 2 inverted
   2776..2827    -  misc_feature   bom (fragment): basis of mobility region from pBR322
   2846..3301    +  rep_origin     f1 ori (sequence partly withheld): f1 bacteriophage origin of replication; arrow indicates direction of (+) strand synthesis
   3302..3351    -  misc_feature   bom (fragment): basis of mobility region from pBR322
   3453..3488    -  CDS            rop (fragment): Rop protein, which maintains plasmids at low copy number; rop
   3583..3687    +  promoter       AmpR promoter: bla
   3688..4548    +  CDS            AmpR: β-lactamase; bla; confers resistance to ampicillin, carbenicillin, and related antibiotics
   4719..5307    +  rep_origin     ori: high-copy-number ColE1/pMB1/pBR322/pUC origin of replication
>Addgene plasmid #195551 | pAAV-Bcl2 | addgene full sequence | sequence record 383901 | Addgene NGS Result
CCTGCAGGCAGCTGCGCGCTCGCTCGCTCACTGAGGCCGCCCGGGCAAAGCCCGGGCGTCGGGCGACCTT
TGGTCGCCCGGCCTCAGTGAGCGAGCGAGCGCGCAGAGAGGGAGTGGCCAACTCCATCACTAGGGGTTCC
TGCGGCCGCACGCGTCTAGTTATTAATAGTAATCAATTACGGGGTCATTAGTTCATAGCCCATATATGGA
GTTCCGCGTTACATAACTTACGGTAAATGGCCCGCCTGGCTGACCGCCCAACGACCCCCGCCCATTGACG
TCAATAATGACGTATGTTCCCATAGTAACGCCAATAGGGACTTTCCATTGACGTCAATGGGTGGAGTATT
TACGGTAAACTGCCCACTTGGCAGTACATCAAGTGTATCATATGCCAAGTACGCCCCCTATTGACGTCAA
TGACGGTAAATGGCCCGCCTGGCATTATGCCCAGTACATGACCTTATGGGACTTTCCTACTTGGCAGTAC
ATCTACGTATTAGTCATCGCTATTACCATGGTGATGCGGTTTTGGCAGTACATCAATGGGCGTGGATAGC
GGTTTGACTCACGGGGATTTCCAAGTCTCCACCCCATTGACGTCAATGGGAGTTTGTTTTGGCACCAAAA
TCAACGGGACTTTCCAAAATGTCGTAACAACTCCGCCCCATTGACGCAAATGGGCGGTAGGCGTGTACGG
TGGGAGGTCTATATAAGCAGAGCTCGTTTAGTGAACCGTCAGATCGCCTGGAGACGCCATCCACGCTGTT
TTGACCTCCATAGAAGACACCGGGACCGATCCAGCCTCCGCGGATTCGAATCCCGGCCGGGAACGGTGCA
TTGGAACGCGGATTCCCCGTGCCAAGAGTGACGTAAGTACCGCCTATAGAGTCTATAGGCCCACAAAAAA
TGCTTTCTTCTTTTAATATACTTTTTTGTTTATCTTATTTCTAATACTTTCCCTAATCTCTTTCTTTCAG
GGCAATAATGATACAATGTATCATGCCTCTTTGCACCATTCTAAAGAATAACAGTGATAATTTCTGGGTT
AAGGCAATAGCAATATTTCTGCATATAAATATTTCTGCATATAAATTGTAACTGATGTAAGAGGTTTCAT
ATTGCTAATAGCAGCTACAATCCAGCTACCATTCTGCTTTTATTTTATGGTTGGGATAAGGCTGGATTAT
TCTGAGTCCAAGCTAGGCCCTTTTGCTAATCATGTTCATACCTCTTATCTTCCTCCCACAGCTCCTGGGC
AACGTGCTGGTCTGTGTGCTGGCCCATCACTTTGGCAAAGAATTGGGATTCGAACATCGATTGAATTCCC
CGGGGATCCTCTAGAGTCGACCTGCAGAAGCTGATGGCGCAAGCCGGGAGAACAGGGTATGATAACCGGG
AGATCGTGATGAAGTACATACATTATAAGCTGTCACAGAGGGGCTACGAGTGGGATGCTGGAGATGCGGA
CGCGGCGCCCCTGGGGGCTGCCCCCACCCCTGGCATCTTCTCCTTCCAGCCTGAGAGCAACCCAATGCCC
GCTGTGCACCGGGACATGGCTGCCAGGACGTCTCCTCTCAGGCCCCTCGTTGCCACCGCTGGGCCTGCGC
TCAGCCCTGTGCCACCTGTGGTCCATCTGACCCTCCGCCGGGCTGGGGATGACTTCTCTCGTCGCTACCG
TCGTGACTTCGCAGAGATGTCCAGTCAGCTGCACCTGACGCCCTTCACCGCGAGGGGACGCTTTGCCACG
GTGGTGGAGGAACTCTTCAGGGATGGGGTGAACTGGGGGAGGATTGTGGCCTTCTTTGAGTTCGGTGGGG
TCATGTGTGTGGAGAGCGTCAACAGGGAGATGTCACCCCTGGTGGACAACATCGCCCTGTGGATGACTGA
GTACCTGAACCGGCATCTGCACACCTGGATCCAGGATAACGGAGGCTGGGATGCCTTTGTGGAACTATAT
GGCCCCAGCATGCGACCTCTGTTTGATTTCTCCTGGCTGTCTCTGAAGACCCTGCTCAGCCTGGCCCTGG
TCGGGGCCTGCATCACTCTGGGTGCATACCTGGGCCACAAGGCAGCTTACCCATACGATGTTCCAGATTA
CGCTTAGGATCTACGGGTGGCATCCCTGTGACCCCTCCCCAGTGCCTCTCCTGGCCCTGGAAGTTGCCAC
TCCAGTGCCCACCAGCCTTGTCCTAATAAAATTAAGTTGCATCATTTTGTCTGACTAGGTGTCCTTCTAT
AATATTATGGGGTGGAGGGGGGTGGTATGGAGCAAGGGGCAAGTTGGGAAGACAACCTGTAGGGCCTGCG
GGGTCTATTGGGAACCAAGCTGGAGTGCAGTGGCACAATCTTGGCTCACTGCAATCTCCGCCTCCTGGGT
TCAAGCGATTCTCCTGCCTCAGCCTCCCGAGTTGTTGGGATTCCAGGCATGCATGACCAGGCTCAGCTAA
TTTTTGTTTTTTTGGTAGAGACGGGGTTTCACCATATTGGCCAGGCTGGTCTCCAACTCCTAATCTCAGG
TGATCTACCCACCTTGGCCTCCCAAATTGCTGGGATTACAGGCGTGAACCACTGCTCCCTTCCCTGTCCT
TCTGATTTTGTAGGTAACCACGTGCGGACCGAGCGGCCGCAGGAACCCCTAGTGATGGAGTTGGCCACTC
CCTCTCTGCGCGCTCGCTCGCTCACTGAGGCCGGGCGACCAAAGGTCGCCCGACGCCCGGGCTTTGCCCG
GGCGGCCTCAGTGAGCGAGCGAGCGCGCAGCTGCCTGCAGGGGCGCCTGATGCGGTATTTTCTCCTTACG
CATCTGTGCGGTATTTCACACCGCATA
[95 nt withheld, positions 2828-2922]
T
[46 nt withheld, positions 2924-2969]
C
[141 nt withheld, positions 2971-3111]
CCTTTGACGTTGGAGTCCACGTTCTTT
[37 nt withheld, positions 3139-3175]
ACTCTATCTCGGGCTATTCTTTTGATTTATAAGGGATTTTGCCGATTTCGGTCTATTGGTTAAAAAATGA
GCTGATTTAACAAAAATTTAACGCGAATTTTAACAAAATATTAACGTTTACAATTTTATGGTGCACTCTC
AGTACAATCTGCTCTGATGCCGCATAGTTAAGCCAGCCCCGACACCCGCCAACACCCGCTGACGCGCCCT
GACGGGCTTGTCTGCTCCCGGCATCCGCTTACAGACAAGCTGTGACCGTCTCCGGGAGCTGCATGTGTCA
GAGGTTTTCACCGTCATCACCGAAACGCGCGAGACGAAAGGGCCTCGTGATACGCCTATTTTTATAGGTT
AATGTCATGATAATAATGGTTTCTTAGACGTCAGGTGGCACTTTTCGGGGAAATGTGCGCGGAACCCCTA
TTTGTTTATTTTTCTAAATACATTCAAATATGTATCCGCTCATGAGACAATAACCCTGATAAATGCTTCA
ATAATATTGAAAAAGGAAGAGTATGAGTATTCAACATTTCCGTGTCGCCCTTATTCCCTTTTTTGCGGCA
TTTTGCCTTCCTGTTTTTGCTCACCCAGAAACGCTGGTGAAAGTAAAAGATGCTGAAGATCAGTTGGGTG
CACGAGTGGGTTACATCGAACTGGATCTCAACAGCGGTAAGATCCTTGAGAGTTTTCGCCCCGAAGAACG
TTTTCCAATGATGAGCACTTTTAAAGTTCTGCTATGTGGCGCGGTATTATCCCGTATTGACGCCGGGCAA
GAGCAACTCGGTCGCCGCATACACTATTCTCAGAATGACTTGGTTGAGTACTCACCAGTCACAGAAAAGC
ATCTTACGGATGGCATGACAGTAAGAGAATTATGCAGTGCTGCCATAACCATGAGTGATAACACTGCGGC
CAACTTACTTCTGACAACGATCGGAGGACCGAAGGAGCTAACCGCTTTTTTGCACAACATGGGGGATCAT
GTAACTCGCCTTGATCGTTGGGAACCGGAGCTGAATGAAGCCATACCAAACGACGAGCGTGACACCACGA
TGCCTGTAGCAATGGCAACAACGTTGCGCAAACTATTAACTGGCGAACTACTTACTCTAGCTTCCCGGCA
ACAATTAATAGACTGGATGGAGGCGGATAAAGTTGCAGGACCACTTCTGCGCTCGGCCCTTCCGGCTGGC
TGGTTTATTGCTGATAAATCTGGAGCCGGTGAGCGTGGGTCTCGCGGTATCATTGCAGCACTGGGGCCAG
ATGGTAAGCCCTCCCGTATCGTAGTTATCTACACGACGGGGAGTCAGGCAACTATGGATGAACGAAATAG
ACAGATCGCTGAGATAGGTGCCTCACTGATTAAGCATTGGTAACTGTCAGACCAAGTTTACTCATATATA
CTTTAGATTGATTTAAAACTTCATTTTTAATTTAAAAGGATCTAGGTGAAGATCCTTTTTGATAATCTCA
TGACCAAAATCCCTTAACGTGAGTTTTCGTTCCACTGAGCGTCAGACCCCGTAGAAAAGATCAAAGGATC
TTCTTGAGATCCTTTTTTTCTGCGCGTAATCTGCTGCTTGCAAACAAAAAAACCACCGCTACCAGCGGTG
GTTTGTTTGCCGGATCAAGAGCTACCAACTCTTTTTCCGAAGGTAACTGGCTTCAGCAGAGCGCAGATAC
CAAATACTGTTCTTCTAGTGTAGCCGTAGTTAGGCCACCACTTCAAGAACTCTGTAGCACCGCCTACATA
CCTCGCTCTGCTAATCCTGTTACCAGTGGCTGCTGCCAGTGGCGATAAGTCGTGTCTTACCGGGTTGGAC
TCAAGACGATAGTTACCGGATAAGGCGCAGCGGTCGGGCTGAACGGGGGGTTCGTGCACACAGCCCAGCT
TGGAGCGAACGACCTACACCGAACTGAGATACCTACAGCGTGAGCTATGAGAAAGCGCCACGCTTCCCGA
AGGGAGAAAGGCGGACAGGTATCCGGTAAGCGGCAGGGTCGGAACAGGAGAGCGCACGAGGGAGCTTCCA
GGGGGAAACGCCTGGTATCTTTATAGTCCTGTCGGGTTTCGCCACCTCTGACTTGAGCGTCGATTTTTGT
GATGCTCGTCAGGGGGGCGGAGCCTATGGAAAAACGCCAGCAACGCGGCCTTTTTACGGTTCCTGGCCTT
TTGCTGGCCTTTTGCTCACATGT
